Addgene plasmid #98305: pJT9R
Purpose: Overexpressing yeast farnesyl pyrophosphate synthase Erg20p and Actinidia chinensis nerolidol/linalool synhtase AcNES1 under the control of GAL1/GAL2 promoter
Depositing lab: Claudia Vickers. Depositing organization: University of Queensland. Publication: Coupling gene regulatory patterns to bioprocess conditions to optimize synthetic metabolic modules for improved sesquiterpene production in yeast. Peng B, Plan MR, Carpenter A, Nielsen LK, Vickers CE. Biotechnol Biofuels. 2017 Feb 21;10:43. doi: 10.1186/s13068-017-0728-x. PubMed 28239415.
Backbone
  Vector backbone: pRS425
  Vector type: Yeast Expression
Growth in bacteria
  Bacterial resistance: Ampicillin, 100 μg/mL
  Growth temperature: 37°C
  Growth strain: DH5alpha
  Copy number: High Copy
Gene/Insert
  Gene/Insert name: TRPL3<ScERG20<PGAL1-PGAL2>AcNES1>TRPL41B
  Species: S. cerevisiae (budding yeast)
  Cloning method: Ligation Independent Cloning
Terms and licenses: Academic/Nonprofit Terms; Industry Terms: Not Available to Industry
Depositor comments: Yeast gene fragments were amplified from CEN.PK strain. The relative sequences in plasmids are based on S288C genomic sequence.
How to cite: pJT9R was a gift from Claudia Vickers (Addgene plasmid # 98305 ; http://n2t.net/addgene:98305 ; RRID:Addgene_98305)
