[The description below was written by a language model from this plasmid's Addgene catalogue record and pLannotate feature annotations shown in this document.]
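Description:
pJT9R is a yeast expression plasmid built on the pRS425 backbone, an E. coli/S. cerevisiae shuttle vector. In bacteria it is maintained at high copy through a ColE1/pUC-type origin and selected with ampicillin via the β-lactamase gene. In yeast it replicates episomally from the 2μ origin and is selected by leucine prototrophy through the LEU2 marker with its native promoter. The usual pRS-series remnants are also annotated, including an f1 origin, lacZα and lac promoter fragments, and T7 and T3 promoters flanking the cloning region.

The payload is a divergent two-gene cassette described as TRPL3<ScERG20<PGAL1-PGAL2>AcNES1>TRPL41B. In one direction, a GAL1 promoter (annotated as the GAL1,10 region) drives the yeast farnesyl pyrophosphate synthase gene ERG20, terminated by the RPL3 terminator. In the other direction, a GAL2 promoter drives AcNES1, the nerolidol/linalool synthase from Actinidia chinensis, followed by the RPL41B terminator. The automated annotation labels the synthase ORF by its strawberry homologue NES1, which should be read as a similarity match rather than the true source. It also calls an ALD6 fragment and leaves an unannotated stretch between the GAL1 region and the synthase. The record does not explain these; they lie where the GAL2 promoter would be expected. Other short yeast gene fragments probably reflect flanking genomic sequence carried with the amplified parts, which the depositor notes came from a CEN.PK strain.

Both promoters are Gal4-regulated, so FPP supply and its conversion to the sesquiterpene nerolidol are co-induced. The plasmid was made for metabolic engineering work on improving sesquiterpene production in yeast by matching gene regulatory patterns to bioprocess conditions.
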