Features (pLannotate 1.2.2; 24 found; start..end, strand, type, name):
   1243..1278    +  CDS            rop (fragment): Rop protein, which maintains plasmids at low copy number; rop
   1380..1430    +  misc_feature   bom (fragment): basis of mobility region from pBR322
   1429..1545    +  CDS            NFS1 (fragment): NFS1_YEAST - Also known as SPL1 From Saccharomyces cerevisiae (strain ATCC 204508 / S288c) (Baker's yeast).
   1907..3001    -  CDS            LEU2: 3-isopropylmalate dehydrogenase, required for leucine biosynthesis; S. cerevisiae LEU2; yeast auxotrophic marker
   3002..3409    -  promoter       LEU2 promoter: S. cerevisiae LEU2
   3549..3626    -  CDS            YO192_YEAST (fragment): Experimental evidence at protein level: Swiss-Prot protein existence level 1. From Saccharomyces cerevisiae (strain ATCC 204508 / S288c) (Baker's yeast).
   3657..3709    +  misc_feature   bom (fragment): basis of mobility region from pBR322
   3737..4165    -  rep_origin     f1 ori (sequence partly withheld): f1 bacteriophage origin of replication; arrow indicates direction of (+) strand synthesis
   4169..4324    -  CDS            lacZα (fragment): LacZα fragment of β-galactosidase; lacZ fragment
   4332..4350    +  promoter       T7 promoter: promoter for bacteriophage T7 RNA polymerase
   4370..4438    +  CDS            YNG1 (fragment): YNG1_YEAST - Experimental evidence at protein level: Swiss-Prot protein existence level 1. Histone-binding component of the NuA3 histone acetyltransferase complex, that acetylates Lys-14 of histone H3. Recruitment of NuA3 to nucleosomes requires methylated histone H3. In conjunction with the FACT complex, NuA3 may be involved in transcriptional regulation. YNG1 is required for the HAT activity of NuA3 but not for its integrity. Mediates the interaction of SAS3 with nucleosomes. From Saccharomyces cerevisiae (strain ATCC 204508 / S288c) (Baker's yeast).
   4687..5742    -  CDS            ERG20: FPPS_YEAST - Also known as BOT3, FDS1, FPP1. Experimental evidence at protein level: Swiss-Prot protein existence level 1. Catalyzes the sequential condensation of isopentenyl pyrophosphate with the allylic pyrophosphates, dimethylallyl pyrophosphate, and then with the resultant geranylpyrophosphate to the ultimate product farnesyl pyrophosphate. From Saccharomyces cerevisiae (strain ATCC 204508 / S288c) (Baker's yeast).
   5756..6408    -  promoter       GAL1,10 promoter: GAL1 and GAL10 genes of S. cerevisiae; divergent inducible promoter, regulated by Gal4
   6429..7316    +  CDS            ALD6 (fragment): ALDH6_YEAST - Also known as ALDH1. Experimental evidence at protein level: Swiss-Prot protein existence level 1. Cytosolic aldehyde dehydrogenase which utilizes NADP+ as the preferred coenzyme. Performs the conversion of acetaldehyde to acetate. From Saccharomyces cerevisiae (strain ATCC 204508 / S288c) (Baker's yeast).
   8483..10045   +  CDS            NES1_FRAAN: Experimental evidence at protein level: Swiss-Prot protein existence level 1. Involved in monoterpene (C10) and sesquiterpene (C15) biosynthesis. Converts geranyl diphosphate (GPP) into S-linalool and farnesyl diphosphate (FPP) into (3S)-E-nerolidol. Exclusively present and highly expressed in the fruit of cultivated (octaploid) varieties. From Fragaria ananassa (Strawberry) (Fragaria chiloensis x Fragaria virginiana).
  10420..10438   -  promoter       T3 promoter: promoter for bacteriophage T3 RNA polymerase
  10481..10503   -  protein_bind   lac operator (fragment): The lac repressor binds to the lac operator to inhibit transcription in E. coli. This inhibition can be relieved by adding lactose or isopropyl-β-D-thiogalactopyranoside (IPTG). lac repressor encoded by lacI
  10507..10537   -  promoter       lac promoter: promoter for the E. coli lac operon
  10552..10573   -  protein_bind   CAP binding site: CAP binding activates transcription in the presence of cAMP. E. coli catabolite activator protein
  10586..10678   -  CDS            lacI (fragment): lac repressor; lacI; The lac repressor binds to the lac operator to inhibit transcription in E. coli. This inhibition can be relieved by adding lactose or isopropyl-β-D-thiogalactopyranoside (IPTG).
  10861..11449   -  rep_origin     ori: high-copy-number ColE1/pMB1/pBR322/pUC origin of replication
  11620..12480   -  CDS            AmpR: β-lactamase; bla; confers resistance to ampicillin, carbenicillin, and related antibiotics
  12481..12585   -  promoter       AmpR promoter: bla
  12612..1175    -  rep_origin     2μ ori (across the origin): yeast 2μ plasmid origin of replication
>Addgene plasmid #98305 | pJT9R | addgene full sequence | sequence record 190176 | Addgene NGS Result
CGAGAGCGCTAATTTTTCAAACAAAGAATCTGAGCTGCATTTTTACAGAACAGAAATGCAACGCGAGAGC
GCTATTTTACCAACAAAGAATCTATACTTCTTTTTTGTTCTACAAAAATGCATCCCGAGAGCGCTATTTT
TCTAACAAAGCATCTTAGATTACTTTTTTTCTCCTTTGTGCGCTCTATAATGCAGTCTCTTGATAACTTT
TTGCACTGTAGGTCCGTTAAGGTTAGAAGAAGGCTACTTTGGTGTCTATTTTCTCTTCCATAAAAAAAGC
CTGACTCCACTTCCCGCGTTTACTGATTACTAGCGAAGCTGCGGGTGCATTTTTTCAAGATAAAGGCATC
CCCGATTATATTCTATACCGATGTGGATTGCGCATACTTTGTGAACAGAAAGTGATAGCGTTGATGATTC
TTCATTGGTCAGAAAATTATGAACGGTTTCTTCTATTTTGTCTCTATATACTACGTATAGGAAATGTTTA
CATTTTCGTATTGTTTTCGATTCACTCTATGAATAGTTCTTACTACAATTTTTTTGTCTAAAGAGTAATA
CTAGAGATAAACATAAAAAATGTAGAGGTCGAGTTTAGATGCAAGTTCAAGGAGCGAAAGGTGGATGGGT
AGGTTATATAGGGATATAGCACAGAGATATATAGCAAAGAGATACTTTTGAGCAATGTTTGTGGAAGCGG
TATTCGCAATATTTTAGTAGCTCGTTACAGTCCGGTGCGTTTTTGGTTTTTTGAAAGTGCGTCTTCAGAG
CGCTTTTGGTTTTCAAAAGCGCTCTGAAGTTCCTATACTTTCTAGAGAATAGGAACTTCGGAATAGGAAC
TTCAAAGCGTTTCCGAAAACGAGCGCTTCCGAAAATGCAACGCGAGCTGCGCACATACAGCTCACTGTTC
ACGTCGCACCTATATCTGCGTGTTGCCTGTATATATATATACATGAGAAGAACGGCATAGTGCGTGTTTA
TGCTTAAATGCGTACTTATATGCGTCTATTTATGTAGGATGAAAGGTAGTCTAGTACCTCCTGTGATATT
ATCCCATTCCATGCGGGGTATCGTATGCTTCCTTCAGCACTACCCTTTAGCTGTTCTATATGCTGCCACT
CCTCAATTGGATTAGTCTCATCCTTCAATGCTATCATTTCCTTTGATATTGGATCATACTAAGAAACCAT
TATTATCATGACATTAACCTATAAAAATAGGCGTATCACGAGGCCCTTTCGTCTCGCGCGTTTCGGTGAT
GACGGTGAAAACCTCTGACACATGCAGCTCCCGGAGACGGTCACAGCTTGTCTGTAAGCGGATGCCGGGA
GCAGACAAGCCCGTCAGGGCGCGTCAGCGGGTGTTGGCGGGTGTCGGGGCTGGCTTAACTATGCGGCATC
AGAGCAGATTGTACTGAGAGTGCACCATATCGACTACGTCGTTAAGGCCGTTTCTGACAGAGTAAAATTC
TTGAGGGAACTTTCACCATTATGGGAAATGGTTCAAGAAGGTATTGACTTAAACTCCATCAAATGGTCAG
GTCATTGAGTGTTTTTTATTTGTTGTATTTTTTTTTTTTTAGAGAAAATCCTCCAATATATAAATTAGGA
ATCATAGTTTCATGATTTTCTGTTACACCTAACTTTTTGTGTGGTGCCCTCCTCCTTGTCAATATTAATG
TTAAAGTGCAATTCTTTTTCCTTATCACGTTGAGCCATTAGTATCAATTTGCTTACCTGTATTCCTTTAC
ATCCTCCTTTTTCTCCTTCTTGATAAATGTATGTAGATTGCGTATATAGTTTCGTCTACCCTATGAACAT
ATTCCATTTTGTAATTTCGTGTCGTTTCTATTATGAATTTCATTTATAAAGTTTATGTACAAATATCATA
AAAAAAGAGAATCTTTTTAAGCAAGGATTTTCTTAACTTCTTCGGCGACAGCATCACCGACTTCGGTGGT
ACTGTTGGAACCACCTAAATCACCAGTTCTGATACCTGCATCCAAAACCTTTTTAACTGCATCTTCAATG
GCCTTACCTTCTTCAGGCAAGTTCAATGACAATTTCAACATCATTGCAGCAGACAAGATAGTGGCGATAG
GGTTGACCTTATTCTTTGGCAAATCTGGAGCAGAACCGTGGCATGGTTCGTACAAACCAAATGCGGTGTT
CTTGTCTGGCAAAGAGGCCAAGGACGCAGATGGCAACAAACCCAAGGAACCTGGGATAACGGAGGCTTCA
TCGGAGATGATATCACCAAACATGTTGCTGGTGATTATAATACCATTTAGGTGGGTTGGGTTCTTAACTA
GGATCATGGCGGCAGAATCAATCAATTGATGTTGAACCTTCAATGTAGGGAATTCGTTCTTGATGGTTTC
CTCCACAGTTTTTCTCCATAATCTTGAAGAGGCCAAAACATTAGCTTTATCCAAGGACCAAATAGGCAAT
GGTGGCTCATGTTGTAGGGCCATGAAAGCGGCCATTCTTGTGATTCTTTGCACTTCTGGAACGGTGTATT
GTTCACTATCCCAAGCGACACCATCACCATCGTCTTCCTTTCTCTTACCAAAGTAAATACCTCCCACTAA
TTCTCTGACAACAACGAAGTCAGTACCTTTAGCAAATTGTGGCTTGATTGGAGATAAGTCTAAAAGAGAG
TCGGATGCAAAGTTACATGGTCTTAAGTTGGCGTACAATTGAAGTTCTTTACGGATTTTTAGTAAACCTT
GTTCAGGTCTAACACTACCGGTACCCCATTTAGGACCACCCACAGCACCTAACAAAACGGCATCAGCCTT
CTTGGAGGCTTCCAGCGCCTCATCTGGAAGTGGAACACCTGTAGCATCGATAGCAGCACCACCAATTAAA
TGATTTTCGAAATCGAACTTGACATTGGAACGAACATCAGAAATAGCTTTAAGAACCTTAATGGCTTCGG
CTGTGATTTCTTGACCAACGTGGTCACCTGGCAAAACGACGATCTTCTTAGGGGCAGACATTAGAATGGT
ATATCCTTGAAATATATATATATATATTGCTGAAATGTAAAAGGTAAGAAAAGTTAGAAAGTAAGACGAT
TGCTAACCACCTATTGGAAAAAACAATAGGTCCTTAAATAATATTGTCAACTTCAAGTATTGTGATGCAA
GCATTTAGTCATGAACGCTTCTCTATTCTATATGAAAAGCCGGTTCCGGCGCTCTCACCTTTCCTTTTTC
TCCCAATTTTTCAGTTGAAAAAGGTATATGCGTCAGGCGACCTCTGAAATTAACAAAAAATTTCCAGTCA
TCGAATTTGATTCTGTGCGATAGCGCCCCTGTGTGTTCTCGTTATGTTGAGGAAAAAAATAATGGTTGCT
AAGAGATTCGAACTCTTGCATCTTACGATACCTGAGTATTCCCACAGTTAACTGCGGTCAAGATATTTCT
TGAATCAGGCGCCTTAGACCGCTCGGCCAAACAACCAATTACTTGTTGAGAAATAGAGTATAATTATCCT
ATAAATATAACGTTTTTGAACACACATGAACAAGGAAGTACAGGACAATTGATTTTGAAGAGAATGTGGA
TTTTGATGTAATTGTTGGGATTCCATTTTTAATAAGGCAATAATATTAGGTATGTAGATATACTAGAAGT
TCTCCTCGACCGGTCGATATGCGGTGTGAAATACCGCACAGATGCGTAAGGAGAAAATACCGCATCAGGA
AATTGTAAGCGTTAATATTTTGTTAAAATTCGCGTTAAATTTTTGTTAAATCAGCTCATTTTTTAACCAA
TAGGCCGAAATCGGCAAAATCCCTTATAAATCAAAAGAATAGACCGAGATAGGGT
[37 nt withheld, positions 3836-3872]
AAAGAACGTGGACTCCAACGTCAAAGG
[49 nt withheld, positions 3900-3948]
T
[91 nt withheld, positions 3950-4040]
G
[124 nt withheld, positions 4042-4165]
CCATTCGCCATTCAGGCTGCGCAACTGTTGGGAAGGGCGATCGGTGCGGGCCTCTTCGCTATTACGCCAG
CTGGCGAAAGGGGGATGTGCTGCAAGGCGATTAAGTTGGGTAACGCCAGGGTTTTCCCAGTCACGACGTT
GTAAAACGACGGCCAGTGAGCGCGCGTAATACGACTCACTATAGGGCGAATTGGGTACCGGGCCCATTGT
AGCAAAGATTGTAAGGAAATAGCAAACCAGAGGTCCAAGTCAAAACGGCAAAAAAGAAGAAAGTAAGCAA
TATAATGGACGGGTTTACATGTTTAAATATATGTACATGTATGTAGTCTTATACTTTCAAAACATAATCG
CATGCGGGTCATCAAAATAAACCTCCATTTTGGACTTGGGAAAAAGAAAATTTGATTTAAACTGTTGTAT
GTAGCTAACAATACATAAAACTATTTAAATAAAATAGGAATAAGAATGCTCAATTAAAAAATGATTTATT
TTCTAACAAAACTTCCTGCAGGTCACTATTATTTGCTTCTCTTGTAAACTTTGTTCAAAAACGCAGTTAA
GACGTCGGCTTTGAAGCCACGAGACTCGTCGACTTGGGAGATCTTGGCCTTCAAATCCTTGGCAACAGAC
TCTTCATATTCGTGGTATAACTGGTCGATTTTCAAGTCATTGAAAATCTTTTTGCATTTGGCTTCTGCGA
CTGAGTCCTTCTTACCGTAATTTTCGTCTAAAGTCTTTCTTTGTTCTGCGGAAGCAAGTTCTAATGCCTT
GTTGATTACCCAAGAACATTTGTTATCTTGGATATCTGTACCGATCTTACCGATCTGTTCTGGGGTACCG
AAGCAGTCTAAGTAGTCATCTTGAATTTGGAAATATTCACCCAATGGAATCAAGACATCTCTGGCTTGTT
TCAAATCCTTTTCATCTGTGATACCGGCAACGTACATAGCCAATGCGACAGGCAAGTAGAAAGAATAGTA
AGCAGTCTTGAAAGTAACTATGAAGGAGTGCTTCTTTAGGGAGAACTTACTCAAGTCGACTTTGTCTTCA
GGTGCAGTGATTAAGTCCATCAATTGGCCCAATTCGGTTTGGAAGGTGACTTCATGGAACAATTCGGTGA
TATCTATGTAGTATTTTTCGTTTCTGAAGTGAGATTTCAAAAGCTTGTAGATAGCAGCCTCTAACATGAA
TGCGTCATTGATGGCAATTTCCCCAACTTCAGGAACCTTGTACCAACATGGTTGGCCTCTTCTGGTAATG
GACTTGTCCATCATATCATCGGCGACCAAGAAGTAAGCCTGCAACAACTCAATGCACCAACCTAGAATAG
CAACCTTTTCGTATTCTTCTTGCCCCAATTGTTCAACGGTCTTGTTGGAGAGAATAGCATACGTGTCCAC
AACGGACAAACCTCTATTTAACTTACCGCCTGGAGTGTTGTAGTTCAATGAGTGGGCATACCAGTCACAT
GCTTCCTTAGGCATACCGTAAGCCAAAAGCGATGCGTTCAATTCCTCTACTAATTTAGGGAAAACGTTCA
AGAATCTCTCTCTCCTAATTTCTTTTTCTGAAGCCATTTTGCTAGCTATAGTTTTTTCTCCTTGACGTTA
AAGTATAGAGGTATATTAACAATTTTTTGTTGATACTTTTATGACATTTGAATAAGAAGTAATACAAACC
GAAAATGTTGAAAGTATTAGTTAAAGTGGTTATGCAGCTTTTGCATTTATATATCTGTTAATAGATCAAA
AATCATCGCTTCGCTGATTAATTACCCCAGAAATAAGGCTAAAAAACTAATCGCATTATTATCCTATGGT
TGTTAATTTGATTCGTTGATTTGAAGGTTTGTGGGGCCAGGTTACTGCCAATTTTTCCTCTTCATAACCA
TAAAAGCTAGTATTGTAGAATCTTTATTGTTCGGAGCAGTGCGGCGCGAGGCACATCTGCGTTTCAGGAA
CGCGACCGGTGAAGACCAGGACGCACGGAGGAGAGTCTTCCGTCGGAGGGCTGTCGCCCGCTCGGCGGCT
TCTAATCCGTACTTCAATATAGCAATGAGCAGTTAAGCGTATTACTGAAAGTTCCAAAGAGAAGGTTTTT
TTAGGCTAAGATAATGGGGCTCTTTACATTTCCACAACATATAAGTAAGATTAGATATGGATATGTATAT
GGTGGTATTGCCATGTAATATGATTATTAAACTTCTTTGCGTCCATCCAAAAAAAAAGTAAGAATTTTTG
AAAATTCAATATAAACTAGTAAAGCCCTATACTTTGCTTCTTTATGTAAGAAGGTTGGTATTCCAGCTGG
TGTCGTCAACATCGTTCCAGGTCCTGGTAGAACTGTTGGTGCTGCTTTGACCAACGACCCAAGAATCAGA
AAGCTGGCTTTTACCGGTTCTACAGAAGTCGGTAAGAGTGTTGCTGTCGACTCTTCTGAATCTAACTTGA
AGAAAATCACTTTGGAACTAGGTGGTAAGTCCGCCCATTTGGTCTTTGACGATGCTAACATTAAGAAGAC
TTTACCAAATCTAGTAAACGGTATTTTCAAGAACGCTGGTCAAATTTGTTCCTCTGGTTCTAGAATTTAC
GTTCAAGAAGGTATTTACGACGAACTATTGGCTGCTTTCAAGGCTTACTTGGAAACCGAAATCAAAGTTG
GTAATCCATTTGACAAGGCTAACTTCCAAGGTGCTATCACTAACCGTCAACAATTCGACACAATTATGAA
CTACATCGATATCGGTAAGAAAGAAGGCGCCAAGATCTTAACTGGTGGCGAAAAAGTTGGTGACAAGGGT
TACTTCATCAGACCAACCGTTTTCTACGATGTTAATGAAGACATGAGAATTGTTAAGGAAGAAATTTTTG
GACCAGTTGTCACTGTCGCAAAGTTCAAGACTTTAGAAGAAGGTGTCGAAATGGCTAACAGCTCTGAATT
CGGTCTAGGTTCTGGTATCGAAACAGAATCTTTGAGCACAGGTTTGAAGGTGGCCAAGATGTTGAAGGCC
GGTACCGTCTGGATCAACACATACAACGATTTTGACTCCAGAGTTCCATTCGGTGGTGTTAAGCAATCTG
GTTACGGTAGAGAAATGGGTGAAGAAGTCTACCATGCATACACTGAAGTAAAAGCTGTCAGAATTAAGTT
GTAATGTACCAACCTGCATTTCTTTCCGTCATATACACAAAATACTTTCATATAAACTTACTTGGTCTTA
CGTCATAAATAAATATGTATACATATAAATTAAAAAATTTGGTTTTATATTTTTACAAAAAGAATCGTTT
ACTTCATTTCTCCCTTTTAAGCGATACAATCCATGAAAAAAGAGAAAAAGAGAGAACAGGCTTGTGCCTT
CTTTAAAACATCCCACACAAAATCATATTGAATTGAATTTTACATCTTAAGCTAGTGTACAACAACTGCT
ATATCCAAAGAAAATAACCTCGAGTGTACTAATCCAAGGAGGTTTACGGACCAGAGGAACTTTCCAGATT
CAGATCACAGCAATATAGGACTGGAAAACATCAGGTAGCCGCACTCAACTTGTAACTGGCAACTACTTTG
CATTAAACTCCAATTAAATGCGGTAGAATCTTTTCAGAAAAGGTATTCAACGTCAATTCGGAAAGCTTCC
TTCCGGAATGGCTTAAGTAGGTTGCAATTTCTTTTTCTATTAGTAGCTAAAAATGGGTCACGTGATCTAT
ATTCGAAAGGGGCGGTTGCCTCAGGAAGGCACCGGCGGTCTTTCGTCCGTGCGGAGATATCTGCGCCGTT
CAGGGGTCCATGTGCCTTGGACGATATTAAGGCAGAAGGCAGTATCGGGGCGGATCACTCCGAACCGAGA
TTAGTTAAGCCCTTCCCATCTCAAGATGGGGAGCAAATGGCATTATACTCCTGCTAGAAAGTTAACTGTG
CACATATTCTTAAATTATACAATGTTCTGGAGAGCTATTGTTTAAAAAACAAACATTTCGCAGGCTAAAA
TGTGGAGATAGGATTAGTTTTGTAGACATATATAAACAATCAGTAATTGGATTGAAAATTTGGTGTTGTG
AATTGCTCTTCATTATGCACCTTATTCAATTATCATCAAGAATAGCAATAGTTAAGTAAACACAAGATTA
ACATAATAAAAAAAATAATTCTTTCATAGGATCCAAAATGGCTACCGCAGCAGGTCCTATCGCAACTAAC
AACTCCCCACAAAACTCCAACGCTTACAGAACTCCAATCGCTCCTTCCGTACCAATTACTCATAAATGGT
CTATAGCTGAAGATTTGACATGTATTTCCAATCCTAGTAAGCACAATAACCCTCAAACTGGTTACAGATC
ATTTTCTGACGAATTATACGTTAAGTACGAAGAAAAGTTGGAAGATGTTAGAAAAGCATTAAGAGAAGTT
GAAGAAAACCCTTTGGAAGGTTTAGTTATGATAGACGCTTTGCAAAGATTGGGTATCGATTACCATTTCA
GAGGTGAAATTGGTGCATTCTTGCAAAAGCAACAAATCATATCTTCAACTCCAGATGGTTACCCTGAACA
TGGTTTGTACGAAGTTTCAACATTGTTTAGATTCTTAAGACAAGAAGGTCACAATGTTACCGCTGACGTC
TTTAATAACTTCAAGGATAAGGAAGGTAGATTCAGATCAGAATTGTCAACAGATATTAGAGGTTTGATGT
CCTTATACGAAGCAAGTCAATTGAGAATAGAAGGTGAAGACATCTTAGATCAAGCTGCTGATTTCTCCAG
TCAATTGTTAGGTAGATGGACAAAAGATCCTAATCATCACGAAGCCAGATTGGTTTCTAACACTTTAACA
CATCCATACCACAAGTCATTGGCTACCTTTATGGGTCAAAAATTGTCCTACATGAACTGCAAGGGTCCAA
ACTGGGACGGTGTCGATAATTTGCAAGAATTAGCTAAGATGGATTTGACTATCGTACAAAGTATCCATCA
AAAGGAAGTATTCCAAGTTTCTCAATGGTGGAAGGATACAGGTTTAGCCAATGAATTGAAATTGGCTAGA
AACCAACCATTGAAGTGGTATATGTGGCCTATGGCCGCTTTAACCGATCCAAGATTCAGTGAAGAAAGAG
TTGAATTAACTAAGCCTATTTCTTTTATATACATCATAGATGACATCTTCGACGTCTATGGTACCATTGA
AGAATTGACCTTGTTTACTGATGCAGTTAATAGATGGGAATTGTCTGCCGTCGAACAATTACCAGACTAC
ATGAAAGTATGTTTCAAGGCTTTGTACGATGTTACCAACGAAATCGCATACAAAATCTATAAAAAGCATG
GTCAAAACCCTATTGATTCCTTGCAAAAGACTTGGGCTAGTTTGTGCAATGCATTTTTAGTTGAAGCAAA
GTGGTTCGCCTCTGGTCACTTGCCAAATGCAGAAGAATACTTAAAGAACGGTATCATCTCTTCAGGTGTT
CATGTTGTCTTGGCCCACATGTTTTTCTTGTTAGGTGACGGTATTACACAAGAATCAGTTGATTTGGTAG
ATGACTATCCAGGTATTTCCACAAGTATCGCAACCATTTTGAGATTATCTGATGACTTGGGTTCAGCCAA
AGATGAAGACCAAGATGGTTATGATGGTTCTTACATCGAATGTTACATGAAGGAACATAAGGGTTCCAGT
GTCGATTCAGCCAGAGAAGAAGTAATAAGAATGATCTCCGAAGCATGGAAATGTTTGAATAAGGAATGCT
TATCACCAAACCCTTTTTCTGAATCATTCAGAATAGGTTCCTTGAATATGGCTAGAATGATCCCTATGAT
GTACTCTTACGATGACAACCATAACTTGCCAATTTTAGAAGAACACATGAAGGCAATGATCTATAACACA
TCTTTATAATAGTGACCATGGCGGATTGAGAGCAAATCGTTAAGTTCAGGTCAAGTAAAAATTGATTTCG
AAAACTAATTTCTCTTATACAATCCTTTGATTGGACCGTCATCCTTTCGAATATAAGATTTTGTTAAGAA
TATTTTAGACAGAGATCTACTTTATATTTAATATCTAGATATTACATAATTTCCTCTCTAATAAAATATC
ATTAATAAAATAAAAATGAAGCGATTTGATTTTGTGTTGTCAACTTAGTTTGCCGCTATGCCTCTTGGGT
AATGCTATTATTGAATCGAAGGGCTTTATTATATTACCCTTTAGCTTATTCTGAGGTTTCTGTGGCGTCC
GCGGTGGAGCTCCAGCTTTTGTTCCCTTTAGTGAGGGTTAATTGCGCGCTTGGCGTAATCATGGTCATAG
CTGTTTCCTGTGTGAAATTGTTATCCGCTCACAATTCCACACAACATACGAGCCGGAAGCATAAAGTGTA
AAGCCTGGGGTGCCTAATGAGTGAGCTAACTCACATTAATTGCGTTGCGCTCACTGCCCGCTTTCCAGTC
GGGAAACCTGTCGTGCCAGCTGCATTAATGAATCGGCCAACGCGCGGGGAGAGGCGGTTTGCGTATTGGG
CGCTCTTCCGCTTCCTCGCTCACTGACTCGCTGCGCTCGGTCGTTCGGCTGCGGCGAGCGGTATCAGCTC
ACTCAAAGGCGGTAATACGGTTATCCACAGAATCAGGGGATAACGCAGGAAAGAACATGTGAGCAAAAGG
CCAGCAAAAGGCCAGGAACCGTAAAAAGGCCGCGTTGCTGGCGTTTTTCCATAGGCTCCGCCCCCCTGAC
GAGCATCACAAAAATCGACGCTCAAGTCAGAGGTGGCGAAACCCGACAGGACTATAAAGATACCAGGCGT
TTCCCCCTGGAAGCTCCCTCGTGCGCTCTCCTGTTCCGACCCTGCCGCTTACCGGATACCTGTCCGCCTT
TCTCCCTTCGGGAAGCGTGGCGCTTTCTCATAGCTCACGCTGTAGGTATCTCAGTTCGGTGTAGGTCGTT
CGCTCCAAGCTGGGCTGTGTGCACGAACCCCCCGTTCAGCCCGACCGCTGCGCCTTATCCGGTAACTATC
GTCTTGAGTCCAACCCGGTAAGACACGACTTATCGCCACTGGCAGCAGCCACTGGTAACAGGATTAGCAG
AGCGAGGTATGTAGGCGGTGCTACAGAGTTCTTGAAGTGGTGGCCTAACTACGGCTACACTAGAAGAACA
GTATTTGGTATCTGCGCTCTGCTGAAGCCAGTTACCTTCGGAAAAAGAGTTGGTAGCTCTTGATCCGGCA
AACAAACCACCGCTGGTAGCGGTGGTTTTTTTGTTTGCAAGCAGCAGATTACGCGCAGAAAAAAAGGATC
TCAAGAAGATCCTTTGATCTTTTCTACGGGGTCTGACGCTCAGTGGAACGAAAACTCACGTTAAGGGATT
TTGGTCATGAGATTATCAAAAAGGATCTTCACCTAGATCCTTTTAAATTAAAAATGAAGTTTTAAATCAA
TCTAAAGTATATATGAGTAAACTTGGTCTGACAGTTACCAATGCTTAATCAGTGAGGCACCTATCTCAGC
GATCTGTCTATTTCGTTCATCCATAGTTGCCTGACTCCCCGTCGTGTAGATAACTACGATACGGGAGGGC
TTACCATCTGGCCCCAGTGCTGCAATGATACCGCGAGACCCACGCTCACCGGCTCCAGATTTATCAGCAA
TAAACCAGCCAGCCGGAAGGGCCGAGCGCAGAAGTGGTCCTGCAACTTTATCCGCCTCCATCCAGTCTAT
TAATTGTTGCCGGGAAGCTAGAGTAAGTAGTTCGCCAGTTAATAGTTTGCGCAACGTTGTTGCCATTGCT
ACAGGCATCGTGGTGTCACGCTCGTCGTTTGGTATGGCTTCATTCAGCTCCGGTTCCCAACGATCAAGGC
GAGTTACATGATCCCCCATGTTGTGCAAAAAAGCGGTTAGCTCCTTCGGTCCTCCGATCGTTGTCAGAAG
TAAGTTGGCCGCAGTGTTATCACTCATGGTTATGGCAGCACTGCATAATTCTCTTACTGTCATGCCATCC
GTAAGATGCTTTTCTGTGACTGGTGAGTACTCAACCAAGTCATTCTGAGAATAGTGTATGCGGCGACCGA
GTTGCTCTTGCCCGGCGTCAATACGGGATAATACCGCGCCACATAGCAGAACTTTAAAAGTGCTCATCAT
TGGAAAACGTTCTTCGGGGCGAAAACTCTCAAGGATCTTACCGCTGTTGAGATCCAGTTCGATGTAACCC
ACTCGTGCACCCAACTGATCTTCAGCATCTTTTACTTTCACCAGCGTTTCTGGGTGAGCAAAAACAGGAA
GGCAAAATGCCGCAAAAAAGGGAATAAGGGCGACACGGAAATGTTGAATACTCATACTCTTCCTTTTTCA
ATATTATTGAAGCATTTATCAGGGTTATTGTCTCATGAGCGGATACATATTTGAATGTATTTAGAAAAAT
AAACAAATAGGGGTTCCGCGCACATTTCCCCGAAAAGTGCCACCTGAACGAAGCATCTGTGCTTCATTTT
GTAGAACAAAAATGCAACGCGAGAGCGCTAATTTTTCAAACAAAGAATCTGAGCTGCATTTTTACAGAAC
AGAAATGCAACGCGAAAGCGCTATTTTACCAACGAAGAATCTGTGCTTCATTTTTGTAAAACAAAAATGC
AACG
